>Addgene plasmid #21123 | p2xFlag CMV2-YAP2-deltaC | addgene partial sequence | sequence record 152110 | hGH-PA-R 5'-CCAGCTTGGTTCCCAATAGA-3'
TTGTCTTCCCAACTTGCCCCTTGCTCCATACCACCCCCCTCCACCCCATAATATTATAGAAGGACACCTA
GTCAGACAAAATGATGCAACTTAATTTTATTAGGACAAGGCTGGTGGGCACTGGAGTGGCAACTTCCAGG
GCCAGGAGAGGCACTGGGGAGGGGTCACAGGGATGCCACCCGGGATCCTCTAGACTCGAGCGGCCGCAAG
CTAGCTTTCTTTATCTAGCTTGGTGGCAGCCAAAACAGACTCCATGTCATTAAGGATGTCAGAACTCAAT
GCTTCCTGCAGACTTGGCATCAGCTCCTCTCCTTCTATGTTCATTCCATCTCCTTCCAGTGTTCCAAGGT
CCACATTTGTCCCAGGAATGGCTTCAAGGTAGTCTGGGAAACGGTTCTGCTGTGAGGGCAGGGTGCTTTG
GTTGATAGTATCACCTGTATCCATCTCATCCACACTGTTCAGGAAGTCATCTGGGGTTCGAGGGACACTG
TAGCTGCTCATGCTTAGTCCACTGTCTGTACTCTCATCTCGAGAGTGATAGGTGCCACTGTTAAGGAAAG
GATCTGAGCTATTGGTCGTCATTGTTCTCAATTCCTGAGACATCCCGGGAGAAGACACTGGATTTTGAGT
CCCACCATCCTGCTCCAGTGTTGGTAACT
