>Addgene plasmid #21123 | p2xFlag CMV2-YAP2-deltaC | addgene partial sequence | sequence record 152111 | CMV-F 5'-CGCAAATGGGCGGTAGGCGTG-3'
GCAGAGCTCGTTTAGTGAACCGTCAGAATTGATCTACCATGGACTACAAAGACGATGACGACAAGCTTGC
GGCCGCGAATTCAAGCTTAGCCACCATGGACTACAAAGACGATGACGATAAAGCAAGGCTCGAATCGGTA
CCTAAGGATCCCGGGCAGCAGCCGCCGCCTCAACCGGCCCCCCAGGGCCAAGGGCAGCCGCCTTCGCAGC
CCCCGCAGGGGCAGGGCCCGCCGTCCGGACCCGGGCAACCGGCACCCGCGGCGACCCAGGCGGCGCCGCA
GGCACCCCCCGCCGGGCATCAGATCGTGCACGTCCGCGGGGACTCGGAGACCGACCTGGAGGCGCTCTTC
AACGCCGTCATGAACCCCAAGACGGCCAACGTGCCCCAGACCGTGCCCATGAGGCTCCGGAAGCTGCCCG
ACTCCTTCTTCAAGCCGCCGGAGCCCAAATCCCACTCCCGACAGGCCAGTACTGATGCAGGCACTGCAGG
AGCCCTGACTCCACAGCATGTTCGAGCTCATTCCTCTCCAGCTTCTCTGCAGTTGGGAGCTGTTTCTCCT
GGGACACTGACCCCCACTGGAGTAGTCTCTGGCCCAGCAGCTACACCCACAGCTCAGCATCTTCGACAGT
CTTCTTTTGAGATACCTGATGATGTACCTCTGCCAGCAGGTTGGGAGATGGCAAAGACATCTTCTGGTCA
GAGATACTTCTTAAATCACATCGATCAGACAACAACATGGCAGGACA
