[The description below was written by a language model from this plasmid's Addgene catalogue record.]
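Description:
p2xFlag CMV2-YAP2-deltaC is a mammalian expression plasmid built on the p2xFlag CMV2 backbone (about 4.7 kb without insert). It is propagated in E. coli as a high-copy plasmid under ampicillin selection. The record does not list the origin of replication, a polyadenylation signal or any mammalian selection marker. The backbone name and the use of a CMV sequencing primer indicate that expression is driven by the cytomegalovirus immediate-early promoter, a strong constitutive promoter commonly used for transient expression in transfected mammalian cells.

The insert is a roughly 1.5 kb human cDNA encoding the YAP2 isoform of Yes-kinase associated protein (YAP1, also known as YAP65), cloned between KpnI and XbaI sites. It is fused in frame to a backbone-encoded tandem 2xFlag epitope at the N terminus, which allows detection and immunoprecipitation with anti-Flag antibodies. The defining feature is the "deltaC" mutation: the last five carboxy-terminal residues are deleted. According to the associated publication title, this removes the PDZ-binding motif that YAP2 needs for nuclear localization and pro-apoptotic signaling.

The construct therefore serves as a PDZ-binding-deficient mutant for comparison with full-length YAP2. Typical uses would be testing how loss of the motif affects subcellular distribution, protein–protein interactions with PDZ-domain partners, and downstream apoptotic or transcriptional co-activator functions. No feature table was supplied, so finer details of the backbone architecture cannot be confirmed from the record.
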