Addgene plasmid #21123: p2xFlag CMV2-YAP2-deltaC
Depositing lab: Marius Sudol. Depositing organization: Geisinger Health Center. Publication: Nuclear localization and pro-apoptotic signaling of YAP2 require intact PDZ-binding motif. Tsutomu Oka & Marius Sudol. 10.1111/j.1365-2443.2009.01292.x PubMed 19371381.
Backbone
  Vector backbone: p2xFlag CMV2
  Backbone size w/o insert (bp): 4700
  Vector type: Mammalian Expression
Growth in bacteria
  Bacterial resistance: Ampicillin, 100 μg/mL
  Growth temperature: 37°C
  Growth strain: DH5alpha
  Copy number: High Copy
Gene/Insert
  Gene/Insert name: Yes-kinase associated protein (alt names: YAP2, YAP65; YAP2 isoform)
  Species: H. sapiens (human)
  Insert size (bp): 1467
  Mutation: 5 Carboxyterminal amino acids -FLTWL are deleted
  GenBank ID: NM_006106
  Entrez Gene: YAP1 (a.k.a. COB1, YAP, YAP-1, YAP2, YAP65, YKI)
  Tag / fusion protein: 2xFlag (N terminal on backbone)
  Cloning method: Restriction Enzyme; 5′ cloning site KpnI (unknown if destroyed); 3′ cloning site XbaI (unknown if destroyed)
  Sequencing primers: 5′ CMV
Terms and licenses: Academic/Nonprofit Terms; Industry Terms: Not Available to Industry
How to cite: p2xFlag CMV2-YAP2-deltaC was a gift from Marius Sudol (Addgene plasmid # 21123 ; http://n2t.net/addgene:21123 ; RRID:Addgene_21123)
